>Addgene plasmid #141827 | TFORF1481 | addgene full sequence | sequence record 391425 | Addgene NGS Result
TTAATGTAGTCTTATGCAATACTCTTGTAGTCTTGCAACATGGTAACGATGAGTTAGCAACATGCCTTAC
AAGGAGAGAAAAAGCACCGTGCATGCCGATTGGTGGAAGTAAGGTGGTACGATCGTGCCTTATTAGGAAG
GCAACAGACGGGTCTGACATGGATTGGACGAACCACTGAATTGCCGCATTGCAGAGATATTGTATTTAAG
TGCCTAGCTCGATACATAAACGGGTCTCTCTGGTTAGACCAGATCTGAGCCTGGGAGCTCTCTGGCTAAC
TAGGGAACCCACTGCTTAAGCCTCAATAAAGCTTGCCTTGAGTGCTTCAAGTAGTGTGTGCCCGTCTGTT
GTGTGACTCTGGTAACTAGAGATCCCTCAGACCCTTTTAGTCAGTGTGGAAAATCTCTAGCAGTGGCGCC
CGAACAGGGACTTGAAAGCGAAAGGGAAACCAGAGGAGCTCTCTCGACGCAGGACTCGGCTTGCTGAAGC
GCGCACGGCAAGAGGCGAGGGGCGGCGACTGGTGAGTACGCCAAAAATTTTGACTAGCGGAGGCTAGAAG
GAGAGAGATGGGTGCGAGAGCGTCAGTATTAAGCGGGGGAGAATTAGATCGCGATGGGAAAAAATTCGGT
TAAGGCCAGGGGGAAAGAAAAAATATAAATTAAAACATATAGTATGGGCAAGCAGGGAGCTAGAACGATT
CGCAGTTAATCCTGGCCTGTTAGAAACATCAGAAGGCTGTAGACAAATACTGGGACAGCTACAACCATCC
CTTCAGACAGGATCAGAAGAACTTAGATCATTATATAATACAGTAGCAACCCTCTATTGTGTGCATCAAA
GGATAGAGATAAAAGACACCAAGGAAGCTTTAGACAAGATAGAGGAAGAGCAAAACAAAAGTAAGACCAC
CGCACAGCAAGCGGCCGCTGATCTTCAGACCTGGAGGAGGAGATATGAGGGACAATTGGAGAAGTGAATT
ATATAAATATAAAGTAGTAAAAATTGAACCATTAGGAGTAGCACCCACCAAGGCAAAGAGAAGAGTGGTG
CAGAGAGAAAAAAGAGCAGTGGGAATAGGAGCTTTGTTCCTTGGGTTCTTGGGAGCAGCAGGAAGCACTA
TGGGCGCAGCGTCAATGACGCTGACGGTACAGGCCAGACAATTATTGTCTGGTATAGTGCAGCAGCAGAA
CAATTTGCTGAGGGCTATTGAGGCGCAACAGCATCTGTTGCAACTCACAGTCTGGGGCATCAAGCAGCTC
CAGGCAAGAATCCTGGCTGTGGAAAGATACCTAAAGGATCAACAGCTCCTGGGGATTTGGGGTTGCTCTG
GAAAACTCATTTGCACCACTGCTGTGCCTTGGAATGCTAGTTGGAGTAATAAATCTCTGGAACAGATTTG
GAATCACACGACCTGGATGGAGTGGGACAGAGAAATTAACAATTACACAAGCTTAATACACTCCTTAATT
GAAGAATCGCAAAACCAGCAAGAAAAGAATGAACAAGAATTATTGGAATTAGATAAATGGGCAAGTTTGT
GGAATTGGTTTAACATAACAAATTGGCTGTGGTATATAAAATTATTCATAATGATAGTAGGAGGCTTGGT
AGGTTTAAGAATAGTTTTTGCTGTACTTTCTATAGTGAATAGAGTTAGGCAGGGATATTCACCATTATCG
TTTCAGACCCACCTCCCAACCCCGAGGGGACCCATGCATTGCATCTCAATTAGTCAGCAACCAGGTGTGG
AAAGTCCCCAGGCTCCCCAGCAGGCAGAAGTATGCAAAGCATGCGTCTCAATTAGTCAGCAACCATAGTC
CCGCCCCTAACTCCGCCCATCCCGCCCCTAACTCCGCCCAGTTCCGCCCATTCTCCGCCCCATGGCTGAC
TAATTTTTTTTATTTATGCAGAGGCCGAGGCCGCCTCGGCCTCTGAGCTATTCCAGAAGTAGTGAGGAGG
CTTTTTTGGAGGCCTAGGCTTTTGCAAAAAGCTTTCTAGAGGTACCACCGGAGCTTACCATGACCGAGTA
CAAGCCCACGGTGCGCCTCGCCACCCGCGACGACGTCCCCAGGGCCGTACGCACCCTCGCCGCCGCGTTC
GCCGACTACCCCGCCACGCGCCACACCGTCGATCCGGACCGCCACATCGAGCGGGTCACCGAGCTGCAAG
AACTCTTCCTCACGCGCGTCGGGCTCGACATCGGCAAGGTGTGGGTCGCGGACGACGGCGCCGCCGTGGC
GGTCTGGACCACGCCGGAGAGCGTCGAAGCGGGGGCGGTGTTCGCCGAGATCGGCCCGCGCATGGCCGAG
TTGAGCGGTTCCCGGCTGGCCGCGCAGCAACAGATGGAAGGCCTCCTGGCGCCGCACCGGCCCAAGGAGC
CCGCGTGGTTCCTGGCCACCGTCGGCGTCTCGCCCGACCACCAGGGCAAGGGTCTGGGCAGCGCCGTCGT
GCTCCCCGGAGTGGAGGCGGCCGAGCGCGCCGGGGTGCCCGCCTTCCTGGAGACCTCCGCGCCCCGCAAC
CTCCCCTTCTACGAGCGGCTCGGCTTCACCGTCACCGCCGACGTCGAGGTGCCCGAAGGACCGCGCACCT
GGTGCATGACCCGCAAGCCCGGTGCCAGTTAACGAATTCTAGATCTTGAGACAAATGGCAGTATTCATCC
ACAATTTTAAAAGAAAAGGGGGGATTGGGGGGTACAGTGCAGGGGAAAGAATAGTAGACATAATAGCAAC
AGACATACAAACTAAAGAATTACAAAAACAAATTACAAAAATTCAAAATTTTCGGGTTTATTACAGGGAC
AGCAGAGATCCACTTTGGCGCCGGCTCGAGGCCTGCAGGTGCAAAGATGGATAAAGTTTTAAACAGAGAG
GAATCTTTGCAGCTAATGGACCTTCTAGGTCTTGAAAGGAGTGGGAATTGGCTCCGGTGCCCGTCAGTGG
GCAGAGCGCACATCGCCCACAGTCCCCGAGAAGTTGGGGGGAGGGGTCGGCAATTGAACCGGTGCCTAGA
GAAGGTGGCGCGGGGTAAACTGGGAAAGTGATGTCGTGTACTGGCTCCGCCTTTTTCCCGAGGGTGGGGG
AGAACCGTATATAAGTGCAGTAGTCGCCGTGAACGTTCTTTTTCGCAACGGGTTTGCCGCCAGAACACAG
GTAAGTGCCGTGTGTGGTTCCCGCGGGCCTGGCCTCTTTACGGGTTATGGCCCTTGCGTGCCTTGAATTA
CTTCCACCTGGCTGCAGTACGTGATTCTTGATCCCGAGCTTCGGGTTGGAAGTGGGTGGGAGAGTTCGAG
GCCTTGCGCTTAAGGAGCCCCTTCGCCTCGTGCTTGAGTTGAGGCCTGGCCTGGGCGCTGGGGCCGCCGC
GTGCGAATCTGGTGGCACCTTCGCGCCTGTCTCGCTGCTTTCGATAAGTCTCTAGCCATTTAAAATTTTT
GATGACCTGCTGCGACGCTTTTTTTCTGGCAAGATAGTCTTGTAAATGCGGGCCAAGATCTGCACACTGG
TATTTCGGTTTTTGGGGCCGCGGGCGGCGACGGGGCCCGTGCGTCCCAGCGCACATGTTCGGCGAGGCGG
GGCCTGCGAGCGCGGCCACCGAGAATCGGACGGGGGTAGTCTCAAGCTGGCCGGCCTGCTCTGGTGCCTG
GCCTCGCGCCGCCGTGTATCGCCCCGCCCTGGGCGGCAAGGCTGGCCCGGTCGGCACCAGTTGCGTGAGC
GGAAAGATGGCCGCTTCCCGGCCCTGCTGCAGGGAGCTCAAAATGGAGGACGCGGCGCTCGGGAGAGCGG
GCGGGTGAGTCACCCACACAAAGGAAAAGGGCCTTTCCGTCCTCAGCCGTCGCTTCATGTGACTCCACGG
AGTACCGGGCGCCGTCCAGGCACCTCGATTAGTTCTCGAGCTTTTGGAGTACGTCGTCTTTAGGTTGGGG
GGAGGGGTTTTATGCGATGGAGTTTCCCCACACTGAGTGGGTGGAGACTGAAGTTAGGCCAGCTTGGCAC
TTGATGTAATTCTCCTTGGAATTTGCCCTTTTTGAGTTTGGATCTTGGTTCATTCTCAAGCCTCAGACAG
TGGTTCAAAGTTTTTTTCTTCCATTTCAGGTGTCGTGAGGCTAGCACCGCCACCATGTTGTACCTGGAAA
ACAATGCCCAGACTCAATTTAGTGAGCCACAGTACACGAACCTGGGGCTCCTGAACAGCATGGACCAGCA
GATTCAGAACGGCTCCTCGTCCACCAGTCCCTATAACACAGACCACGCGCAGAACAGCGTCACGGCGCCC
TCGCCCTACGCACAGCCCAGCTCCACCTTCGATGCTCTCTCTCCATCACCCGCCATCCCCTCCAACACCG
ACTACCCAGGCCCGCACAGTTTCGACGTGTCCTTCCAGCAGTCGAGCACCGCCAAGTCGGCCACCTGGAC
GTATTCCACTGAACTGAAGAAACTCTACTGCCAAATTGCAAAGACATGCCCCATCCAGATCAAGGTGATG
ACCCCACCTCCTCAGGGAGCTGTTATCCGCGCCATGCCTGTCTACAAAAAAGCTGAGCACGTCACGGAGG
TGGTGAAGCGGTGCCCCAACCATGAGCTGAGCCGTGAATTCAACGAGGGACAGATTGCCCCTCCTAGTCA
TTTGATTCGAGTAGAGGGGAACAGCCATGCCCAGTATGTAGAAGATCCCATCACAGGAAGACAGAGTGTG
CTGGTACCTTATGAGCCACCCCAGGTTGGCACTGAATTCACGACAGTCTTGTACAATTTCATGTGTAACA
GCAGTTGTGTTGGAGGGATGAACCGCCGTCCAATTTTAATCATTGTTACTCTGGAAACCAGAGATGGGCA
AGTCCTGGGCCGACGCTGCTTTGAGGCCCGGATCTGTGCTTGCCCAGGAAGAGACAGGAAGGCGGATGAA
GATAGCATCAGAAAGCAGCAAGTTTCGGACAGTACAAAGAACGGT
[75 nt withheld, positions 4946-5020]
GATGATGAACTGTTATACTTACCAGTGAGGGGCCGTGAGACTTATGAAATGCTGTTGAAGATCAAAGAGT
CCCTGGAACTCATGCAGTACCTTCCTCAGCACACAATTGAAACGTACAGGCAACAGCAACAGCAGCAGCA
CCAGCACTTACTTCAGAAACATCTCCTTTCAGCCTGCTTCAGGAATGAGCTTGTGGAGCCCCGGAGAGAA
ACTCCAAAACAATCTGACGTCTTCTTTAGACATTCCAAGCCCCCAAACCGATCAGTGTACCCATAGTAAT
GAACTAGTCCGTAACTTGAAAGTATTTCGATTTCTTGGCTTTATATATCTTGTGGAAAGGACGACTGAAG
AGTGATCAATTGCGACTAACGCGTTAAGTCGACAATCAACCTCTGGATTACAAAATTTGTGAAAGATTGA
CTGGTATTCTTAACTATGTTGCTCCTTTTACGCTATGTGGATACGCTGCTTTAATGCCTTTGTATCATGC
TATTGCTTCCCGTATGGCTTTCATTTTCTCCTCCTTGTATAAATCCTGGTTGCTGTCTCTTTATGAGGAG
TTGTGGCCCGTTGTCAGGCAACGTGGCGTGGTGTGCACTGTGTTTGCTGACGCAACCCCCACTGGTTGGG
GCATTGCCACCACCTGTCAGCTCCTTTCCGGGACTTTCGCTTTCCCCCTCCCTATTGCCACGGCGGAACT
CATCGCCGCCTGCCTTGCCCGCTGCTGGACAGGGGCTCGGCTGTTGGGCACTGACAATTCCGTGGTGTTG
TCGGGGAAATCATCGTCCTTTCCTTGGCTGCTCGCCTGTGTTGCCACCTGGATTCTGCGCGGGACGTCCT
TCTGCTACGTCCCTTCGGCCCTCAATCCAGCGGACCTTCCTTCCCGCGGCCTGCTGCCGGCTCTGCGGCC
TCTTCCGCGTCTTCGCCTTCGCCCTCAGACGAGTCGGATCTCCCTTTGGGCCGCCTCCCCGCGTCGACTT
TAAGACCAATGACTTACAAGGCAGCTGTAGATCTTAGCCACTTTTTAAAAGAAAAGGGGGGACTGGAAGG
GCTAATTCACTCCCAACGAAGACAAGATCTGCTTTTTGCTTGTACTGGGTCTCTCTGGTTAGACCAGATC
TGAGCCTGGGAGCTCTCTGGCTAACTAGGGAACCCACTGCTTAAGCCTCAATAAAGCTTGCCTTGAGTGC
TTCAAGTAGTGTGTGCCCGTCTGTTGTGTGACTCTGGTAACTAGAGATCCCTCAGACCCTTTTAGTCAGT
GTGGAAAATCTCTAGCAGTACGTATAGTAGTTCATGTCATCTTATTATTCAGTATTTATAACTTGCAAAG
AAATGAATATCAGAGAGTGAGAGGAACTTGTTTATTGCAGCTTATAATGGTTACAAATAAAGCAATAGCA
TCACAAATTTCACAAATAAAGCATTTTTTTCACTGCATTCTAGTTGTGGTTTGTCCAAACTCATCAATGT
ATCTTATCATGTCTGGCTCTAGCTATCCCGCCCCTAACTCCGCCCATCCCGCCCCTAACTCCGCCCAGTT
CCGCCCATTCTCCGCCCCATGGCTGACTAATTTTTTTTATTTATGCAGAGGCCGAGGCCGCCTCGGCCTC
TGAGCTATTCCAGAAGTAGTGAGGAGGCTTTTTTGGAGGCCTAGGGACGTACCCAATTCGCCCTATAGTG
AGTCGTATTACGCGCGCTCACTGGCCGTCGTTTTACAACGTCGTGACTGGGAAAACCCTGGCGTTACCCA
ACTTAATCGCCTTGCAGCACATCCCCCTTTCGCCAGCTGGCGTAATAGCGAAGAGGCCCGCACCGATCGC
CCTTCCCAACAGTTGCGCAGCCTGAATGGCGAATGGG
[124 nt withheld, positions 6878-7001]
C
[91 nt withheld, positions 7003-7093]
A
[49 nt withheld, positions 7095-7143]
CCTTTGACGTTGGAGTCCACGTTCTTT
[37 nt withheld, positions 7171-7207]
ACCCTATCTCGGTCTATTCTTTTGATTTATAAGGGATTTTGCCGATTTCGGCCTATTGGTTAAAAAATGA
GCTGATTTAACAAAAATTTAACGCGAATTTTAACAAAATATTAACGCTTACAATTTAGGTGGCACTTTTC
GGGGAAATGTGCGCGGAACCCCTATTTGTTTATTTTTCTAAATACATTCAAATATGTATCCGCTCATGAG
ACAATAACCCTGATAAATGCTTCAATAATATTGAAAAAGGAAGAGTATGAGTATTCAACATTTCCGTGTC
GCCCTTATTCCCTTTTTTGCGGCATTTTGCCTTCCTGTTTTTGCTCACCCAGAAACGCTGGTGAAAGTAA
AAGATGCTGAAGATCAGTTGGGTGCACGAGTGGGTTACATCGAACTGGATCTCAACAGCGGTAAGATCCT
TGAGAGTTTTCGCCCCGAAGAACGTTTTCCAATGATGAGCACTTTTAAAGTTCTGCTATGTGGCGCGGTA
TTATCCCGTATTGACGCCGGGCAAGAGCAACTCGGTCGCCGCATACACTATTCTCAGAATGACTTGGTTG
AGTACTCACCAGTCACAGAAAAGCATCTTACGGATGGCATGACAGTAAGAGAATTATGCAGTGCTGCCAT
AACCATGAGTGATAACACTGCGGCCAACTTACTTCTGACAACGATCGGAGGACCGAAGGAGCTAACCGCT
TTTTTGCACAACATGGGGGATCATGTAACTCGCCTTGATCGTTGGGAACCGGAGCTGAATGAAGCCATAC
CAAACGACGAGCGTGACACCACGATGCCTGTAGCAATGGCAACAACGTTGCGCAAACTATTAACTGGCGA
ACTACTTACTCTAGCTTCCCGGCAACAATTAATAGACTGGATGGAGGCGGATAAAGTTGCAGGACCACTT
CTGCGCTCGGCCCTTCCGGCTGGCTGGTTTATTGCTGATAAATCTGGAGCCGGTGAGCGTGGGTCTCGCG
GTATCATTGCAGCACTGGGGCCAGATGGTAAGCCCTCCCGTATCGTAGTTATCTACACGACGGGGAGTCA
GGCAACTATGGATGAACGAAATAGACAGATCGCTGAGATAGGTGCCTCACTGATTAAGCATTGGTAACTG
TCAGACCAAGTTTACTCATATATACTTTAGATTGATTTAAAACTTCATTTTTAATTTAAAAGGATCTAGG
TGAAGATCCTTTTTGATAATCTCATGACCAAAATCCCTTAACGTGAGTTTTCGTTCCACTGAGCGTCAGA
CCCCGTAGAAAAGATCAAAGGATCTTCTTGAGATCCTTTTTTTCTGCGCGTAATCTGCTGCTTGCAAACA
AAAAAACCACCGCTACCAGCGGTGGTTTGTTTGCCGGATCAAGAGCTACCAACTCTTTTTCCGAAGGTAA
CTGGCTTCAGCAGAGCGCAGATACCAAATACTGTTCTTCTAGTGTAGCCGTAGTTAGGCCACCACTTCAA
GAACTCTGTAGCACCGCCTACATACCTCGCTCTGCTAATCCTGTTACCAGTGGCTGCTGCCAGTGGCGAT
AAGTCGTGTCTTACCGGGTTGGACTCAAGACGATAGTTACCGGATAAGGCGCAGCGGTCGGGCTGAACGG
GGGGTTCGTGCACACAGCCCAGCTTGGAGCGAACGACCTACACCGAACTGAGATACCTACAGCGTGAGCT
ATGAGAAAGCGCCACGCTTCCCGAAGGGAGAAAGGCGGACAGGTATCCGGTAAGCGGCAGGGTCGGAACA
GGAGAGCGCACGAGGGAGCTTCCAGGGGGAAACGCCTGGTATCTTTATAGTCCTGTCGGGTTTCGCCACC
TCTGACTTGAGCGTCGATTTTTGTGATGCTCGTCAGGGGGGCGGAGCCTATGGAAAAACGCCAGCAACGC
GGCCTTTTTACGGTTCCTGGCCTTTTGCTGGCCTTTTGCTCACATGTTCTTTCCTGCGTTATCCCCTGAT
TCTGTGGATAACCGTATTACCGCCTTTGAGTGAGCTGATACCGCTCGCCGCAGCCGAACGACCGAGCGCA
GCGAGTCAGTGAGCGAGGAAGCGGAAGAGCGCCCAATACGCAAACCGCCTCTCCCCGCGCGTTGGCCGAT
TCATTAATGCAGCTGGCACGACAGGTTTCCCGACTGGAAAGCGGGCAGTGAGCGCAACGCAATTAATGTG
AGTTAGCTCACTCATTAGGCACCCCAGGCTTTACACTTTATGCTTCCGGCTCGTATGTTGTGTGGAATTG
TGAGCGGATAACAATTTCACACAGGAAACAGCTATGACCATGATTACGCCAAGCGCGCAATTAACCCTCA
CTAAAGGGAACAAAAGCTGGAGCTGCAAGC
Features (pLannotate 1.2.2; 31 found; start..end, strand, type, name):
      5..231     +  promoter       RSV promoter: Rous sarcoma virus enhancer/promoter
    232..412     +  LTR            5' LTR (truncated): truncated 5' long terminal repeat (LTR) from HIV-1
    459..584     +  misc_feature   HIV-1 Ψ: packaging signal of human immunodeficiency virus type 1
    568..931     +  CDS            HIV-1 gag (fragment): gag protein from human immunodeficiency virus 1; gag
   1077..1310    +  misc_feature   RRE: The Rev response element (RRE) of HIV-1 allows for Rev-dependent mRNA export from the nucleus to the cytoplasm.
   1687..1713    +  CDS            Rev (fragment): human immunodeficiency virus 1 (HIV-1) Rev protein; rev; enhances nuclear export of unspliced and incompletely spliced viral mRNAs
   1720..1743    +  promoter       SV40 promoter (fragment): SV40 early promoter
   1744..1815    +  promoter       SV40 promoter (fragment): SV40 enhancer and early promoter
   1839..1974    +  rep_origin     SV40 ori: SV40 origin of replication
   2020..2616    +  CDS            PuroR (fragment): puromycin N-acetyltransferase; pac from Streptomyces; confers resistance to puromycin
   2665..2782    +  misc_feature   cPPT/CTS: central polypurine tract and central termination sequence of HIV-1
   2847..2913    +  CDS            small t antigen (fragment): SV40 (simian virus 40) small t antigen
   2920..4098    +  promoter       EF-1α promoter: strong constitutive promoter for human elongation factor EF-1α
   4157..5275    +  CDS            Tp63 (fragment) (sequence partly withheld): P63_MOUSE - Also known as P63, P73l, Tp73l, Trp63. Experimental evidence at protein level: Swiss-Prot protein existence level 1. Acts as a sequence specific DNA binding transcriptional activator or repressor. The isoforms contain a varying set of transactivation and auto-regulating transactivation inhibiting domains thus showing an isoform specific activity. May be required in conjunction with TP73/p73 for initiation of p53/TP53 dependent apoptosis in response to genotoxic insults and the presence of activated oncogenes. Involved in Notch signaling by probably inducing JAG1 and JAG2. Activates
   5309..5362    +  promoter       U6 promoter (fragment): RNA polymerase III promoter for human U6 snRNA
   5404..5992    +  misc_feature   WPRE: woodchuck hepatitis virus posttranscriptional regulatory element
   6043..6062    +  misc_feature   cPPT/CTS (fragment): central polypurine tract and central termination sequence of HIV-1
   6064..6297    +  LTR            3' LTR (ΔU3): self-inactivating 3' long terminal repeat (LTR) from HIV-1
   6375..6496    +  polyA_signal   SV40 poly(A) signal: SV40 polyadenylation signal
   6536..6671    +  rep_origin     SV40 ori: SV40 origin of replication
   6692..6710    -  promoter       T7 promoter: promoter for bacteriophage T7 RNA polymerase
   6718..6873    +  CDS            lacZα (fragment): LacZα fragment of β-galactosidase; lacZ fragment
   6878..7306    +  rep_origin     f1 ori (sequence partly withheld): f1 bacteriophage origin of replication; arrow indicates direction of (+) strand synthesis
   7359..7463    +  promoter       AmpR promoter: bla
   7464..8324    +  CDS            AmpR: β-lactamase; bla; confers resistance to ampicillin, carbenicillin, and related antibiotics
   8495..9083    +  rep_origin     ori: high-copy-number ColE1/pMB1/pBR322/pUC origin of replication
   9266..9358    +  CDS            lacI (fragment): lac repressor; lacI; The lac repressor binds to the lac operator to inhibit transcription in E. coli. This inhibition can be relieved by adding lactose or isopropyl-β-D-thiogalactopyranoside (IPTG).
   9371..9392    +  protein_bind   CAP binding site: CAP binding activates transcription in the presence of cAMP. E. coli catabolite activator protein
   9407..9437    +  promoter       lac promoter: promoter for the E. coli lac operon
   9445..9461    +  protein_bind   lac operator: The lac repressor binds to the lac operator to inhibit transcription in E. coli. This inhibition can be relieved by adding lactose or isopropyl-β-D-thiogalactopyranoside (IPTG). lac repressor encoded by lacI
   9506..9524    +  promoter       T3 promoter: promoter for bacteriophage T3 RNA polymerase
