[The description below was written by a language model from this plasmid's Addgene catalogue record and pLannotate feature annotations shown in this document.]
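Description:
TFORF1481 is a third-generation-style, self-inactivating lentiviral expression plasmid built on the pLX_TRC317 backbone and carrying a human TP63 open reading frame as one member of a barcoded transcription factor ORF collection. In bacteria it is maintained through a high-copy ColE1/pUC-type origin with ampicillin selection (AmpR under its own bla promoter). An f1 origin and remnants of a lacZα/lac promoter region flanked by T7 and T3 promoters are also present in the backbone. The depositor notes that recombination can occur during propagation, as is common for plasmids with LTR repeats.

The viral genome is transcribed from an RSV promoter fused to a truncated HIV-1 5' LTR, followed by the Ψ packaging signal with a gag fragment, the RRE for Rev-dependent nuclear export, and a cPPT/CTS element. It ends in a ΔU3 3' LTR with a downstream SV40 polyadenylation signal. Within this unit, an SV40 early promoter drives puromycin N-acetyltransferase for selection of transduced mammalian cells, and a separate EF-1α promoter drives the TP63 ORF, with a WPRE downstream to enhance transcript stability and expression. The annotation tool matched the ORF to the mouse Tp63 protein as a fragment, but the catalogue lists the insert as a human sequence corresponding to a specific TP63 isoform, so the partial match probably reflects homology and isoform differences. The short U6 promoter fragment between the ORF and WPRE appears to be a residual or primer-binding sequence rather than a functional promoter. The unique 24-bp barcode described for the collection is not annotated in the feature table. The construct is intended for TP63 overexpression, with the barcode identifying the factor in pooled screens.
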