Addgene plasmid #141827: TFORF1481
Purpose: Lentiviral vector for overexpressing transcription factor ORFs with unique 24-bp barcodes. Barcodes facilitate identification of transcription factors in pooled screens.
Depositing lab: Feng Zhang. Depositing organization: Broad Institute. Publication: A transcription factor atlas of directed differentiation. Joung J, Ma S, Tay T, Geiger-Schuller KR, Kirchgatterer PC, Verdine VK, Guo B, Arias-Garcia MA, Allen WE, Singh A, Kuksenko O, Abudayyeh OO, Gootenberg JS, Fu Z, Macrae RK, Buenrostro JD, Regev A, Zhang F. Cell. 2023 Jan 5;186(1):209-229.e26. doi: 10.1016/j.cell.2022.11.026. PubMed 36608654.
Backbone
  Vector backbone: pLX_TRC317
  Backbone manufacturer: Broad Institute Genetic Perturbation Platform
  Backbone size w/o insert (bp): 8264
  Vector type: Mammalian Expression, Lentiviral
  Selectable markers: Puromycin
Growth in bacteria
  Bacterial resistance: Ampicillin, 100 μg/mL
  Growth temperature: 37°C
  Growth strain: NEB Stable
  Copy number: High Copy
Gene/Insert
  Gene/Insert name: TP63
  Species: H. sapiens (human)
  Insert size (bp): 1283
  Entrez Gene: TP63 (a.k.a. AIS, B(p51A), B(p51B), EEC3, KET, LMS, NBP, OFC8, RHS, SHFM4, TP53CP, TP53L, TP73L, p40, p51, p53CP, p63, p73H, p73L)
  Promoter: EF1a
  Cloning method: Unknown
  Sequencing primers: 5′ GGGTGGAGACTGAAGTTAGGCCAG; 3′ CACATAGCGTAAAAGGAGCAACATAG
Terms and licenses: Academic/Nonprofit Terms; Industry Terms: Not Available to Industry
Depositor comments: NM_001114982,ENST00000437221 . The transcription factor ORF portion of this plasmid was synthesized by Genewiz. Please test multiple small colonies in case of plasmid recombination. To make this collection available in a timely manner, a portion of this collection was not fully sequenced by Addgene. If an Addgene verified full plasmid sequence is not available, please contact us prior to placing an order to request the full sequence.
How to cite: TFORF1481 was a gift from Feng Zhang (Addgene plasmid # 141827 ; http://n2t.net/addgene:141827 ; RRID:Addgene_141827)
