>Addgene plasmid #141827 | TFORF1481 | depositor partial sequence | sequence record 277618 | Insert
ACCGCCACCATGTTGTACCTGGAAAACAATGCCCAGACTCAATTTAGTGAGCCACAGTACACGAACCTGG
GGCTCCTGAACAGCATGGACCAGCAGATTCAGAACGGCTCCTCGTCCACCAGTCCCTATAACACAGACCA
CGCGCAGAACAGCGTCACGGCGCCCTCGCCCTACGCACAGCCCAGCTCCACCTTCGATGCTCTCTCTCCA
TCACCCGCCATCCCCTCCAACACCGACTACCCAGGCCCGCACAGTTTCGACGTGTCCTTCCAGCAGTCGA
GCACCGCCAAGTCGGCCACCTGGACGTATTCCACTGAACTGAAGAAACTCTACTGCCAAATTGCAAAGAC
ATGCCCCATCCAGATCAAGGTGATGACCCCACCTCCTCAGGGAGCTGTTATCCGCGCCATGCCTGTCTAC
AAAAAAGCTGAGCACGTCACGGAGGTGGTGAAGCGGTGCCCCAACCATGAGCTGAGCCGTGAATTCAACG
AGGGACAGATTGCCCCTCCTAGTCATTTGATTCGAGTAGAGGGGAACAGCCATGCCCAGTATGTAGAAGA
TCCCATCACAGGAAGACAGAGTGTGCTGGTACCTTATGAGCCACCCCAGGTTGGCACTGAATTCACGACA
GTCTTGTACAATTTCATGTGTAACAGCAGTTGTGTTGGAGGGATGAACCGCCGTCCAATTTTAATCATTG
TTACTCTGGAAACCAGAGATGGGCAAGTCCTGGGCCGACGCTGCTTTGAGGCCCGGATCTGTGCTTGCCC
AGGAAGAGACAGGAAGGCGGATGAAGATAGCATCAGAAAGCAGCAAGTTTCGGACAGTACAAAGAACGGT
[75 nt withheld, positions 841-915]
GATGATGAACTGTTATACTTACCAGTGAGGGGCCGTGAGACTTATGAAATGCTGTTGAAGATCAAAGAGT
CCCTGGAACTCATGCAGTACCTTCCTCAGCACACAATTGAAACGTACAGGCAACAGCAACAGCAGCAGCA
CCAGCACTTACTTCAGAAACATCTCCTTTCAGCCTGCTTCAGGAATGAGCTTGTGGAGCCCCGGAGAGAA
ACTCCAAAACAATCTGACGTCTTCTTTAGACATTCCAAGCCCCCAAACCGATCAGTGTACCCATAGTAAT
GAACTAGTCCGTAACTTGAAAGTATTTCGATTTCTTGGCTTTATATATCTTGTGGAAAGGACGACTGAAG
AGTGATCAATTGCGACTA
