>Addgene plasmid #141827 | TFORF1481 | depositor partial sequence | sequence record 277619 | Barcode
CTGAAGAGTGATCAATTGCGACTA
